>Addgene plasmid #45126 | pGL3 BRE Luciferase | addgene full sequence | sequence record 372938 | Addgene NGS Result
GCTGTCAGGCTGGCGCCGCGGCGCCAGCCTGACAGCCCGTCCTGGCGTCTAACGGTCTGAGCTAGCACGC
GTAAGAGCTCGGTACCTATCGATAGAGAAATGTTCTGGCACCTGCACTTGCACTGGGGACAGCCTATTTT
GCTAGTTTGTTTTGTTTCGTTTTGTTTTGATGGAGAGCGTATGTTAGTACTATCGATTCACACAAAAAAC
CAACACACAGATGTAATGAAAATAAAGATATTTTATTGCGGCCGCTCCAAGTACCTCCCGTACCTTAATA
TTACTTACTTATCATGGTAGCTTGGGCTGGCGTAATAGCGAAGAGGCCCGCACCGATCGCCCTTCCCAAC
AGTTGCGCAGCCTGAATGGCGAATGGCAAATTGTAAGCGTTAATATTTTGTTAAAATTCGCGTTAAATTT
TTGTTAAATCAGCTCATTTTTTAACCAATAGGCCGAAATCGGCAAAATCCCTTATAAATCAAAAGAATAG
ACCGAGATAGGGT
[37 nt withheld, positions 504-540]
AAAGAACGTGGACTCCAACGTCAAAGG
[49 nt withheld, positions 568-616]
T
[91 nt withheld, positions 618-708]
G
[124 nt withheld, positions 710-833]
CAGGTGGCACTTTTCGGGGAAATGTGCGCGGAACCCCTATTTGTTTATTTTTCTAAATACATTCAAATAT
GTATCCGCTCATGAGACAATAACCCTGATAAATGCTTCAATAATATTGAAAAAGGAAGAGTATGAGTATT
CAACATTTCCGTGTCGCCCTTATTCCCTTTTTTGCGGCATTTTGCCTTCCTGTTTTTGCTCACCCAGAAA
CGCTGGTGAAAGTAAAAGATGCTGAAGATCAGTTGGGTGCACGAGTGGGTTACATCGAACTGGATCTCAA
CAGCGGTAAGATCCTTGAGAGTTTTCGCCCCGAAGAACGTTTTCCAATGATGAGCACTTTTAAAGTTCTG
CTATGTGGCGCGGTATTATCCCGTATTGACGCCGGGCAAGAGCAACTCGGTCGCCGCATACACTATTCTC
AGAATGACTTGGTTGAGTACTCACCAGTCACAGAAAAGCATCTTACGGATGGCATGACAGTAAGAGAATT
ATGCAGTGCTGCCATAACCATGAGTGATAACACTGCGGCCAACTTACTTCTGACAACGATCGGAGGACCG
AAGGAGCTAACCGCTTTTTTGCACAACATGGGGGATCATGTAACTCGCCTTGATCGTTGGGAACCGGAGC
TGAATGAAGCCATACCAAACGACGAGCGTGACACCACGATGCCTGTAGCAATGGCAACAACGTTGCGCAA
ACTATTAACTGGCGAACTACTTACTCTAGCTTCCCGGCAACAATTAATAGACTGGATGGAGGCGGATAAA
GTTGCAGGACCACTTCTGCGCTCGGCCCTTCCGGCTGGCTGGTTTATTGCTGATAAATCTGGAGCCGGTG
AGCGTGGGTCTCGCGGTATCATTGCAGCACTGGGGCCAGATGGTAAGCCCTCCCGTATCGTAGTTATCTA
CACGACGGGGAGTCAGGCAACTATGGATGAACGAAATAGACAGATCGCTGAGATAGGTGCCTCACTGATT
AAGCATTGGTAACTGTCAGACCAAGTTTACTCATATATACTTTAGATTGATTTAAAACTTCATTTTTAAT
TTAAAAGGATCTAGGTGAAGATCCTTTTTGATAATCTCATGACCAAAATCCCTTAACGTGAGTTTTCGTT
CCACTGAGCGTCAGACCCCGTAGAAAAGATCAAAGGATCTTCTTGAGATCCTTTTTTTCTGCGCGTAATC
TGCTGCTTGCAAACAAAAAAACCACCGCTACCAGCGGTGGTTTGTTTGCCGGATCAAGAGCTACCAACTC
TTTTTCCGAAGGTAACTGGCTTCAGCAGAGCGCAGATACCAAATACTGTTCTTCTAGTGTAGCCGTAGTT
AGGCCACCACTTCAAGAACTCTGTAGCACCGCCTACATACCTCGCTCTGCTAATCCTGTTACCAGTGGCT
GCTGCCAGTGGCGATAAGTCGTGTCTTACCGGGTTGGACTCAAGACGATAGTTACCGGATAAGGCGCAGC
GGTCGGGCTGAACGGGGGGTTCGTGCACACAGCCCAGCTTGGAGCGAACGACCTACACCGAACTGAGATA
CCTACAGCGTGAGCTATGAGAAAGCGCCACGCTTCCCGAAGGGAGAAAGGCGGACAGGTATCCGGTAAGC
GGCAGGGTCGGAACAGGAGAGCGCACGAGGGAGCTTCCAGGGGGAAACGCCTGGTATCTTTATAGTCCTG
TCGGGTTTCGCCACCTCTGACTTGAGCGTCGATTTTTGTGATGCTCGTCAGGGGGGCGGAGCCTATGGAA
AAACGCCAGCAACGCGGCCTTTTTACGGTTCCTGGCCTTTTGCTGGCCTTTTGCTCACATGTTCTTTCCT
GCGTTATCCCCTGATTCTGTGGATAACCGTATTACCGCCTTTGAGTGAGCTGATACCGCTCGCCGCAGCC
GAACGACCGAGCGCAGCGAGTCAGTGAGCGAGGAAGCGGAAGAGCGCTGCCGGCACCTGTCCTACGAGTT
GCATGATAAAGAAGACAGTCATAAGTGCGGCGACGATAGTCATGCCCCGCGCCCACCGGAAGGAGCTGAC
TGGGTTGAAGGCTCTCAAGGGCATCGGTCGACGGATCCTTATCGATTTTACCACATTTGTAGAGGTTTTA
CTTGCTTTAAAAAACCTCCCACACCTCCCCCTGAACCTGAAACATAAAATGAATGCAATTGTTGTTGTTA
ACTTGTTTATTGCAGCTTATAATGGTTACAAATAAAGCAATAGCATCACAAATTTCACAAATAAAGCATT
TTTTTCACTGCATTCTAGTTGTGGTTTGTCCAAACTCATCAATGTATCTTATCATGTCTGCTCGAAGCGG
CCGGCCGCCCCGACTCTAGAATTACACGGCGATCTTTCCGCCCTTCTTGGCCTTTATGAGGATCTCTCTG
ATTTTTCTTGCGTCGAGTTTTCCGGTAAGACCTTTCGGTACTTCGTCCACAAACACAACTCCTCCGCGCA
ACTTTTTCGCGGTTGTTACTTGACTGGCGACGTAATCCACGATCTCTTTTTCCGTCATCGTCTTTCCGTG
CTCCAAAACAACAACGGCGGCGGGAAGTTCACCGGCGTCATCGTCGGGAAGACCTGCGACACCTGCGTCG
AAGATGTTGGGGTGTTGGAGCAAGATGGATTCCAATTCAGCGGGAGCCACCTGATAGCCTTTGTACTTAA
TCAGAGACTTCAGGCGGTCAACGATGAAGAAGTGTTCGTCTTCGTCCCAGTAAGCTATGTCTCCAGAATG
TAGCCATCCATCCTTGTCAATCAAGGCGTTGGTCGCTTCCGGATTGTTTACATAACCGGACATAATCATA
GGACCTCTCACACACAGTTCGCCTCTTTGATTAACGCCCAGCGTTTTCCCGGTATCCAGATCCACAACCT
TCGCTTCAAAAAATGGAACAACTTTACCGACCGCGCCCGGTTTATCATCCCCCTCGGGTGTAATCAGAAT
AGCTGATGTAGTCTCAGTGAGCCCATATCCTTGCCTGATACCTGGCAGATGGAACCTCTTGGCAACCGCT
TCCCCGACTTCCTTAGAGAGGGGAGCGCCACCAGAAGCAATTTCGTGTAAATTAGATAAATCGTATTTGT
CAATCAGAGTGCTTTTGGCGAAGAAGGAGAATAGGGTTGGCACCAGCAGCGCACTTTGAATCTTGTAATC
CTGAAGGCTCCTCAGAAACAGCTCTTCTTCAAATCTATACATTAAGACGACTCGAAATCCACATATCAAA
TATCCGAGTGTAGTAAACATTCCAAAACCGTGATGGAATGGAACAACACTTAAAATCGCAGTATCCGGAA
TGATTTGATTGCCAAAAATAGGATCTCTGGCATGCGAGAATCTCACGCAGGCAGTTCTATGAGGCAGAGC
GACACCTTTAGGCAGACCAGTAGATCCAGAGGAGTTCATGATCAGTGCAATTGTCTTGTCCCTATCGAAG
GACTCTGGCACAAAATCGTATTCATTAAAACCGGGAGGTAGATGAGATGTGACGAACGTGTACATCGACT
GAAATCCCTGGTAATCCGTTTTAGAATCCATGATAATAATTTTTTGGATGATTGGGAGCTTTTTTTGCAC
GTTCAAAATTTTTTGCAACCCCTTTTTGGAAACGAACACCACGGTAGGCTGCGAAATGCCCATACTGTTG
AGCAATTCACGTTCATTATAAATGTCGTTCGCGGGCGCAACTGCAACTCCGATAAATAACGCGCCCAACA
CCGGCATAAAGAATTGAAGAGAGTTTTCACTGCATACGACGATTCTGTGATTTGTATTCAGCCCATATCG
TTTCATAGCTTCTGCCAACCGAACGGACATTTCGAAGTACTCAGCGTAAGTGATGTCCACCTCGATATGT
GCATCTGTAAAAGCAATTGTTCCAGGAACCAGGGCGTATCTCTTCATAGCCTTATGCAGTTGCTCTCCAG
CGGTTCCATCTTCCAGCGGATAGAATGGCGCCGGGCCTTTCTTTATGTTTTTGGCGTCTTCCATGGTGGC
TTTACCAACAGTACCGGAATGCCAAGCTTGGAAGAGAGTGAGGACGAACGCGCCCCCACCCCCTTTTATA
GCCCAGATCTCGAGCCCGGGCTAGCTCAGACCGTTAGACGCCAGGACGG
Features (pLannotate 1.2.2; 11 found; start..end, strand, type, name):
     94..185     -  misc_feature   pause site: RNA polymerase II transcriptional pause signal from the human α2 globin gene
    199..247     -  polyA_signal   poly(A) signal: synthetic polyadenylation signal
    306..373     +  CDS            lacZα (fragment): LacZα fragment of β-galactosidase; lacZ fragment
    405..833     -  rep_origin     f1 ori (sequence partly withheld): f1 bacteriophage origin of replication; arrow indicates direction of (+) strand synthesis
    860..964     +  promoter       AmpR promoter: bla
    965..1825    +  CDS            AmpR: β-lactamase; bla; confers resistance to ampicillin, carbenicillin, and related antibiotics
   1996..2584    +  rep_origin     ori: high-copy-number ColE1/pMB1/pBR322/pUC origin of replication
   2764..2896    -  CDS            TcR (fragment): tetracycline efflux protein; tet; confers resistance to tetracycline
   2912..2980    +  CDS            large T antigen (fragment): large T antigen from SV40 (simian virus 40)
   3003..3124    +  polyA_signal   SV40 poly(A) signal: SV40 polyadenylation signal
   3165..4817    -  CDS            luciferase: firefly luciferase; luc+; enhanced luc+ version of the luciferase gene
