[The description below was written by a language model from this plasmid's Addgene catalogue record and pLannotate feature annotations shown in this document.]
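Description:
pGL3 BRE Luciferase is a BMP/Smad-responsive transcriptional reporter built on Promega's pGL3-Basic backbone for transient transfection into mammalian cells. It is propagated in E. coli as a high-copy plasmid through a ColE1/pUC-type origin and selected with ampicillin via the β-lactamase gene. An f1 origin is also present. The annotated sequence (about 4.9 kb) shows the standard pGL3 architecture: the firefly luc+ coding sequence followed by an SV40 late polyadenylation signal, and a synthetic poly(A) signal plus a transcriptional pause site located upstream of the cloning region to suppress read-through transcription from the backbone. Short fragments annotated as lacZα, TcR and SV40 large T antigen appear to be vector remnants or partial matches rather than functional genes.

The payload is the Id1-BRE, a synthetic BMP response element derived from motifs of the Id1 promoter. According to the depositor's notes, annealed oligonucleotides were ligated and inserted at the NheI site of a pGL3 derivative carrying the MLP minimal promoter. This produced a palindromic arrangement in which Smad-binding elements, GGCG sites, CAGC sites and GGCGCC palindromes are mirrored around the centre. Neither the response element nor the minimal promoter is picked up by the automated feature table, so their presence rests on the catalogue description. The inverted-repeat structure forms a GC-rich hairpin that is noted to make Sanger sequencing of this region difficult.

BMP-activated Smad complexes binding the element drive luciferase expression, so the luminescence reflects pathway activity. The construct is therefore used to measure BMP/Smad signalling and its modulation by ligands, receptors or inhibitors.
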