Addgene plasmid #45126: pGL3 BRE Luciferase
Depositing lab: Martine Roussel & Peter ten Dijke. Depositing organization: Netherlands Cancer Institute. Publication: Identification and functional characterization of distinct critically important bone morphogenetic protein-specific response elements in the Id1 promoter. Korchynskyi O, ten Dijke P. J Biol Chem. 2002 Feb 15;277(7):4883-91. Epub 2001 Nov 29. 10.1074/jbc.M111023200 PubMed 11729207.
Backbone
  Vector backbone: pGL3-Basic
  Backbone manufacturer: Promega
  Backbone size w/o insert (bp): 4818
  Vector type: Mammalian Expression, Luciferase ; BMP/Smad Transcriptional Reporter
Growth in bacteria
  Bacterial resistance: Ampicillin, 100 μg/mL
  Growth temperature: 37°C
  Growth strain: DH5alpha
  Copy number: High Copy
Gene/Insert
  Gene/Insert name: Id1-BRE (alt name: BRE-Luc reporter)
  Cloning method: Restriction Enzyme; 5′ cloning site NheI (not destroyed); 3′ cloning site NheI (not destroyed)
  Sequencing primers: 5′ RVprimer3; 3′ LucNRev
Terms and licenses: Academic/Nonprofit Terms; Industry Terms: Not Available to Industry
Depositor comments: Synthetic oligonucleotides containing two CAGC sites, GGCGCC palindrome and MluI 5′-overhang (on the sense strand) and two SBE sites, one GGCG site and NheI 5′-overhang (on the antisense strand) were ligated and inserted into NheI sites in pGL3-MLP-luc minimal promoter vector. Thus the construct was created with a 5′ site for NheI site followed by 2 SBEs, 1 GGCG site, 2 CAGC′ sites, 2 GGCGCC palindromes, 2 CAGC′ sites, 1 GGCG site, 2 SBEs, and an NheI 3′ site. Based on the above description and the associated publication, the deduced sequence of the full hairpin is: GCTAGCTCAGACCGTTAGACGCCAGGACGGGCTGTCAGGCTGGCGCCG CGGCGCCAGCCTGACAGCCCGTCCTGGCGTCTAACGGTCTGAGCTAGC The presence of the hairpin can make sequencing this region difficult by traditional Sanger Sequencing. Protocols for "difficult templates" or "GC rich" may help.
How to cite: pGL3 BRE Luciferase was a gift from Martine Roussel & Peter ten Dijke (Addgene plasmid # 45126 ; http://n2t.net/addgene:45126 ; RRID:Addgene_45126)
