>Addgene plasmid #45126 | pGL3 BRE Luciferase | addgene partial sequence | sequence record 76896 | RVprimer3 5'-CTAGCAAAATAGGCTGTCCC-3'
ACGCGTGCTAGCTCAGACCGTTAGACGCCAGGACGGGCTG
