>Addgene plasmid #45126 | pGL3 BRE Luciferase | addgene partial sequence | sequence record 139786 | LucNRev 5'-CCTTATGCAGTTGCTCTCC-3'
ATGGCGCCGGGCCTTTCTTTATGTTTTTGGCGTCTTCCATGGTGGCTTTACCAACAGTACCGGAATGCCA
AGCTTGGAAGAGAGTGAGGACGAACGCGCCCCCACCCCCTTTTATAGCCCAGATCTCGAGCCCGGGCTAG
CTCAGACCGTTAGACGCCAGGACGGGCTGTCA
